>Addgene plasmid #241487 | pMIHP-16258 Flag.HA.Ollas | addgene full sequence | sequence record 481841 | Addgene NGS Result
TTTTCCCAGTCACGACGTTGTAAAACGACGGCGCAAGGAATGGTGCATGCAAGGAGATGGCGCCCAACAG
TCCCCCGGCCACGGGGCCTGCCACCATACCCACGCCGAAACAAGCGCTCATGAGCCCGAAGTGGCGAGCC
CGATCTTCCCCATCGGTGATGTCGGCGATATAGGCGCCAGCAACCGCACCTGTGGCGCCGGTGATGCCGG
CCACGATGCGTCCGGCGTAGAGGCGATTAGTCCAATTTGTTAAAGACAGGATATCAGTGGTCCAGGCTCT
AGTTTTGACTCAACAATATCACCAGCTGAAGCCTATAGAGTACGAGCCATAGATAAAATAAAAGATTTTA
TTTAGTCTCCAGAAAAAGGGGGGAATGAAAGACCCCACCTGTAGGTTTGGCAAGCTAGCTTAAGTAACGC
CATTTTGCAAGGCATGGAAAATACATAACTGAGAATAGAGAAGTTCAGATCAAGGTTAGGAACAGAGAGA
CAGCAGAATATGGGCCAAACAGGATATCTGTGGTAAGCAGTTCCTGCCCCGGCTCAGGGCCAAGAACAGA
TGGTCCCCAGATGCGGTCCCGCCCTCAGCAGTTTCTAGAGAACCATCAGATGTTTCCAGGGTGCCCCAAG
GACCTGAAATGACCCTGTGCCTTATTTGAACTAACCAATCAGTTCGCTTCTCGCTTCTGTTCGCGCGCTT
CTGCTCCCCGAGCTCAATAAAAGAGCCCACAACCCCTCACTCGGCGCGCCAGTCCTCCGATAGACTGCGT
CGCCCGGGTACCCGTATTCCCAATAAAGCCTCTTGCTGTTTGCATCCGAATCGTGGACTCGCTGATCCTT
GGGAGGGTCTCCTCAGATTGATTGACTGCCCACCTCGGGGGTCTTTCATTTGGAGGTTCCACCGAGATTT
GGAGACCCCTGCCCAGGGACCACCGACCCCCCCGCCGGGAGGTAAGCTGGCCAGCGGTCGTTTCGTGTCT
GTCTCTGTCTTTGTGCGTGTTTGTGCCGGCATCTAATGTTTGCGCCTGCGTCTGTACTAGTTAGCTAACT
AGCTCTGTATCTGGCGGACCCGTGGTGGAACTGACGAGTTCTGAACACCCGGCCGCAACCCTGGGAGACG
TCCCAGGGACTTTGGGGGCCGTTTTTGTGGCCCGACCTGAGGAAGGGAGTCGATGTGGAATCCGACCCCG
TCAGGATATGTGGTTCTGGTAGGAGACGAGAACCTAAAACAGTTCCCGCCTCCGTCTGAATTTTTGCTTT
CGGTTTGGAACCGAAGCCGCGCGTCTTGTCTGCTGCAGCGCTGCAGCATCGTTCTGTGTTGTCTCTGTCT
GACTGTGTTTCTGTATTTGTCTGAAAATTAGGGCCAGACTGTTACCACTCCCTTAAGTTTGACCTTAGGT
CACTGGAAAGATGTCGAGCGGATCGCTCACAACCAGTCGGTAGATGTCAAGAAGAGACGTTGGGTTACCT
TCTGCTCTGCAGAATGGCCAACCTTTAACGTCGGATGGCCGCGAGACGGCACCTTTAACCGAGACCTCAT
CACCCAGGTTAAGATCAAGGTCTTTTCACCTGGCCCGCATGGACACCCAGACCAGGTCCCCTACATCGTG
ACCTGGGAAGCCTTGGCTTTTGACCCCCCTCCCTGGGTCAAGCCCTTTGTACACCCTAAGCCTCCGCCTC
CTCTTCCTCCATCCGCCCCGTCTCTCCCCCTTGAACCTCCTCGTTCGACCCCGCCTCGATCCTCCCTTTA
TCCAGCCCTCACTCCTTCTCTAGGCGCCGGAATTCCGAACAGTCTTCCGTAATAGAAGACACAAGGCTCG
AGCGGGATCAATTCCGCCCCCCCCCTAACGTTACTGGCCGAAGCCGCTTGGAATAAGGCCGGTGTGCGTT
TGTCTATATGTTATTTTCCACCATATTGCCGTCTTTTGGCAATGTGAGGGCCCGGAAACCTGGCCCTGTC
TTCTTGACGAGCATTCCTAGGGGTCTTTCCCCTCTCGCCAAAGGAATGCAAGGTCTGTTGAATGTCGTGA
AGGAAGCAGTTCCTCTGGAAGCTTCTTGAAGACAAACAACGTCTGTAGCGACCCTTTGCAGGCAGCGGAA
CCCCCCACCTGGCGACAGGTGCCTCTGCGGCCAAAAGCCACGTGTATAAGATACACCTGCAAAGGCGGCA
CAACCCCAGTGCCACGTTGTGAGTTGGATAGTTGTGGAAAGAGTCAAATGGCTCTCCTCAAGCGTATTCA
ACAAGGGGCTGAAGGATGCCCAGAAGGTACCCCATTGTATGGGATCTGATCTGGGGCCTCGGTGCACATG
CTTTACATGTGTTTAGTCGAGGTTAAAAAAACGTCTAGGCCCCCCGAACCACGGGGACGTGGTTTTCCTT
TGAAAAACACGATAATACCATGCCAGAGCCTTCTAAGTCTGCACCAGCCCCTAAGAAGGGATCTAAGAAA
GCCATCTCTAAGGCGCAGAAGAAGGATGGCAAGAAGCGCAAGCGCAGCCGCAAGGAGAGCTATTCGGTGT
ACGTGTACAAGGTGCTGAAGCAAGTGCACCCCGACACCGGCATCTCCTCCAAGGCCATGGGCATCATGAA
CTCGTTCGTGAACGACATCTTCGAGCGCATCGCGAGCGAGGCGTCCCGCCTGGCGCATTACAACAAGCGC
TCGACCATCACGTCCCGGGAGATCCAGACGGCCGTGCGCCTGCTGCTGCCCGGGGAGCTGGCCAAGCACG
CCGTGTCGGAGGGCACTAAGGCCGTCACCAAGTACACCAGCTCCAAGGACCCACCGGTCGCCACCGGATC
CACGGTCGCCACCATGGGCGACTACAAAGACGATGACGACAAGGGAGGAGGCGGGGGAGGGTACCCATAC
GATGTGCCAGATTACGCTGGAGGAGGCGGGGGAGGGAGCGGCTTCGCCAACGAGCTGGGCCCCAGGCTGA
TGGGCAAGTGCGGCATGCTGATGGTGTAAGCGGCCGCGACTCTAGAGTCGACCTGCAGGCATGCAAGCTT
CAGGTAGCCGGCTAACGTTAACAACCGGTACCTCTAGAACTATAGCTAGCATGCGCAAATTTAAAGCGCT
GATATCGATAAAATAAAAGATTTTATTTAGTCTCCAGAAAAAGGGGGGAATGAAAGACCCCACCTGTAGG
TTTGGCAAGCTAGCTTAAGTAACGCCATTTTGCAAGGCATGGAAAATACATAACTGAGAATAGAGAAGTT
CAGATCAAGGTTAGGAACAGAGAGACAGCAGAATATGGGCCAAACAGGATATCTGTGGTAAGCAGTTCCT
GCCCCGGCTCAGGGCCAAGAACAGATGGTCCCCAGATGCGGTCCCGCCCTCAGCAGTTTCTAGAGAACCA
TCAGATGTTTCCAGGGTGCCCCAAGGACCTGAAATGACCCTGTGCCTTATTTGAACTAACCAATCAGTTC
GCTTCTCGCTTCTGTTCGCGCGCTTCTGCTCCCCGAGCTCAATAAAAGAGCCCACAACCCCTCACTCGGC
GCGCCAGTCCTCCGATAGACTGCGTCGCCCGGGTACCCGTGTATCCAATAAACCCTCTTGCAGTTGCATC
CGACTTGTGGTCTCGCTGTTCCTTGGGAGGGTCTCCTCTGAGTGATTGACTACCCGTCAGCGGGGGTCTT
TCATGGGTAACAGTTTCTTGAAGTTGGAGAACAACATTCTGAGGGTAGGAGTCGAATATTAAGTAATCCT
GACTCAATTAGCCACTGTTTTGAATCCACATACTCCAATACTCCTGAAATAGTTCATTATGGACAGCGCA
GAAAGAGCTGGGGAGAATTGTGAAATTGTTATCCGCTCACAATTCCACACAACATACGAGCCGGAAGCAT
AAAGTGTAAAGCCTGGGGTGCCTAATGAGTGAGCTAACTCACATTAATTGCGTTGCGCTCACTGCCCGCT
TTCCAGTCGGGAAACCTGTCGTGCCAGCTGCATTAATGAATCGGCCAACGCGCGGGGAGAGGCGGTTTGC
GTATTGGGCGCTCTTCCGCTTCCTCGCTCACTGACTCGCTGCGCTCGGTCGTTCGGCTGCGGCGAGCGGT
ATCAGCTCACTCAAAGGCGGTAATACGGTTATCCACAGAATCAGGGGATAACGCAGGAAAGAACATGTGA
GCAAAAGGCCAGCAAAAGGCCAGGAACCGTAAAAAGGCCGCGTTGCTGGCGTTTTTCCATAGGCTCCGCC
CCCCTGACGAGCATCACAAAAATCGACGCTCAAGTCAGAGGTGGCGAAACCCGACAGGACTATAAAGATA
CCAGGCGTTTCCCCCTGGAAGCTCCCTCGTGCGCTCTCCTGTTCCGACCCTGCCGCTTACCGGATACCTG
TCCGCCTTTCTCCCTTCGGGAAGCGTGGCGCTTTCTCATAGCTCACGCTGTAGGTATCTCAGTTCGGTGT
AGGTCGTTCGCTCCAAGCTGGGCTGTGTGCACGAACCCCCCGTTCAGCCCGACCGCTGCGCCTTATCCGG
TAACTATCGTCTTGAGTCCAACCCGGTAAGACACGACTTATCGCCACTGGCAGCAGCCACTGGTAACAGG
ATTAGCAGAGCGAGGTATGTAGGCGGTGCTACAGAGTTCTTGAAGTGGTGGCCTAACTACGGCTACACTA
GAAGAACAGTATTTGGTATCTGCGCTCTGCTGAAGCCAGTTACCTTCGGAAAAAGAGTTGGTAGCTCTTG
ATCCGGCAAACAAACCACCGCTGGTAGCGGTGGTTTTTTTGTTTGCAAGCAGCAGATTACGCGCAGAAAA
AAAGGATCTCAAGAAGATCCTTTGATCTTTTCTACGGGGTCTGACGCTCAGTGGAACGAAAACTCACGTT
AAGGGATTTTGGTCATGAGATTATCAAAAAGGATCTTCACCTAGATCCTTTTAAATTAAAAATGAAGTTT
TAAATCAATCTAAAGTATATATGAGTAAACTTGGTCTGACAGTTACCAATGCTTAATCAGTGAGGCACCT
ATCTCAGCGATCTGTCTATTTCGTTCATCCATAGTTGCCTGACTCCCCGTCGTGTAGATAACTACGATAC
GGGAGGGCTTACCATCTGGCCCCAGTGCTGCAATGATACCGCGAGACCCACGCTCACCGGCTCCAGATTT
ATCAGCAATAAACCAGCCAGCCGGAAGGGCCGAGCGCAGAAGTGGTCCTGCAACTTTATCCGCCTCCATC
CAGTCTATTAATTGTTGCCGGGAAGCTAGAGTAAGTAGTTCGCCAGTTAATAGTTTGCGCAACGTTGTTG
CCATTGCTACAGGCATCGTGGTGTCACGCTCGTCGTTTGGTATGGCTTCATTCAGCTCCGGTTCCCAACG
ATCAAGGCGAGTTACATGATCCCCCATGTTGTGCAAAAAAGCGGTTAGCTCCTTCGGTCCTCCGATCGTT
GTCAGAAGTAAGTTGGCCGCAGTGTTATCACTCATGGTTATGGCAGCACTGCATAATTCTCTTACTGTCA
TGCCATCCGTAAGATGCTTTTCTGTGACTGGTGAGTACTCAACCAAGTCATTCTGAGAATAGTGTATGCG
GCGACCGAGTTGCTCTTGCCCGGCGTCAATACGGGATAATACCGCGCCACATAGCAGAACTTTAAAAGTG
CTCATCATTGGAAAACGTTCTTCGGGGCGAAAACTCTCAAGGATCTTACCGCTGTTGAGATCCAGTTCGA
TGTAACCCACTCGTGCACCCAACTGATCTTCAGCATCTTTTACTTTCACCAGCGTTTCTGGGTGAGCAAA
AACAGGAAGGCAAAATGCCGCAAAAAAGGGAATAAGGGCGACACGGAAATGTTGAATACTCATACTCTTC
CTTTTTCAATATTATTGAAGCATTTATCAGGGTTATTGTCTCATGAGCGGATACATATTTGAATGTATTT
AGAAAAATAAACAAATAGGGGTTCCGCGCACATTTCCCCGAAAAGTGCCACCTGACGTCTAAGAAACCAT
TATTATCATGACATTAACCTATAAAAATAGGCGTATCACGAGGCCCTTTCGTCTCGCGCGTTTCGGTGAT
GACGGTGAAAACCTCTGACACATGCAGCTCCCGGAGACGGTCACAGCTTGTCTGTAAGCGGATGCCGGGA
GCAGACAAGCCCGTCAGGGCGCGTCAGCGGGTGTTGGCGGGTGTCGGGGCTGGCTTAACTATGCGGCATC
AGAGCAGATTGTACTGAGAGTGCACCATATGCGGTGTGAAATACCGCACAGATGCGTAAGGAGAAAATAC
CGCATCAGGCGCCATTCGCCATTCAGGCTGCGCAACTGTTGGGAAGGGCGATCGGTGCGGGCCTCTTCGC
TATTACGCCAGCTGGCGAAAGGGGGATGTGCTGCAAGGCGATTAAGTTGGGTAACGCCAGGG
Features (pLannotate 1.2.2; 20 found; start..end, strand, type, name):
     32..233     -  CDS            TcR (fragment): tetracycline efflux protein; tet; confers resistance to tetracycline
    234..332     +  CDS            env (fragment): murine leukemia virus gPr80 envelope polyprotein precursor; env; proteolytically cleaved into gp70SU and p15TM subunits
    374..890     +  LTR            5' LTR: 5' long terminal repeat from murine embryonic stem cell virus
    954..1295    +  misc_feature   MESV Ψ: packaging signal of murine embryonic stem cell virus
   1362..1778    +  CDS            gag (truncated): truncated Moloney murine leukemia virus (MMLV) gag gene lacking the start codon
   1837..2397    +  misc_feature   IRES: internal ribosome entry site (IRES) of the encephalomyocarditis virus (EMCV)
   2400..2777    +  CDS            H2bc3: H2B1B_MOUSE - Also known as Hist1h2bb Experimental evidence at protein level: Swiss-Prot protein existence level 1. Core component of nucleosome. Nucleosomes wrap and compact DNA into chromatin, limiting DNA accessibility to the cellular machineries which require DNA as a template. Histones thereby play a central role in transcription regulation, DNA repair, DNA replication and chromosomal stability. DNA accessibility is regulated via a complex set of post-translational modifications of histones, also called histone code, and nucleosome remodeling. From Mus musculus (Mouse).
   2862..2888    +  CDS            3xHA (fragment): three tandem HA epitope tags
   2980..3010    +  misc_feature   MCS (fragment): pUC18/19 multiple cloning site
   3130..3644    +  LTR            3' LTR: 3' long terminal repeat from murine embryonic stem cell virus
   3806..3822    -  protein_bind   lac operator: The lac repressor binds to the lac operator to inhibit transcription in E. coli. This inhibition can be relieved by adding lactose or isopropyl-β-D-thiogalactopyranoside (IPTG). lac repressor encoded by lacI
   3830..3860    -  promoter       lac promoter: promoter for the E. coli lac operon
   3875..3896    -  protein_bind   CAP binding site: CAP binding activates transcription in the presence of cAMP. E. coli catabolite activator protein
   3909..4001    -  CDS            lacI (fragment): lac repressor; lacI; The lac repressor binds to the lac operator to inhibit transcription in E. coli. This inhibition can be relieved by adding lactose or isopropyl-β-D-thiogalactopyranoside (IPTG).
   4184..4772    -  rep_origin     ori: high-copy-number ColE1/pMB1/pBR322/pUC origin of replication
   4943..5803    -  CDS            AmpR: β-lactamase; bla; confers resistance to ampicillin, carbenicillin, and related antibiotics
   5804..5908    -  promoter       AmpR promoter: bla
   6003..6038    +  CDS            rop (fragment): Rop protein, which maintains plasmids at low copy number; rop
   6140..6239    +  misc_feature   bom (fragment): basis of mobility region from pBR322
   6245..32      -  CDS            lacZα (fragment) (across the origin): LacZα fragment of β-galactosidase; lacZ fragment
