[The description below was written by a language model from this plasmid's Addgene catalogue record and pLannotate feature annotations shown in this document.]
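Description:
pMIHP-16258 Flag.HA.Ollas is a 6,362 nt gammaretroviral empty-backbone vector. According to the record, its pMIHP backbone was made from pMIGII by replacing the GFP reporter with a histone-epitope cassette. In bacteria it is maintained through a high-copy ColE1/pUC-type origin and selected with ampicillin via the AmpR (β-lactamase) gene and its own promoter. The depositor advises a recombination-reduced, Stbl-type strain, which is common for plasmids carrying direct LTR repeats. Short fragments of TcR, lacZα, lacI, rop, bom and env also appear in the annotation. These look like leftovers from earlier cloning steps rather than functional parts.

The retroviral unit is bounded by 5' and 3' LTRs from murine embryonic stem cell virus. It contains the MESV Ψ packaging signal and a truncated, start-codon-less MMLV gag segment, which together allow the transcript to be packaged when viral proteins are supplied in trans. Transcription is expected to come from the 5' LTR, since no internal promoter is annotated. An EMCV IRES follows the gag region and drives cap-independent translation of mouse histone H2B (H2bc3). The catalogue lists Flag, HA and Ollas tags. The automated annotation found only an HA-type fragment just after the histone, so the layout of the Flag and Ollas epitopes is not shown.

The gap between gag and the IRES is presumably where a sequence of interest would be inserted, but no insert is present and the record does not define a cloning site there. Fusing a particular epitope combination to a nuclear histone yields a protein barcode, here called a "Flow Code" and partly derived from pro-code vectors, that marks transduced cells for antibody-based detection by flow cytometry. The purpose field adds that the plasmid is to be used with mRNAs but does not elaborate.
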