Addgene plasmid #241487: pMIHP-16258 Flag.HA.Ollas
Purpose: (Empty Backbone) Flag.HA.Ollas Flow Code Plasmid This plasmid is to be used with mRNAs.
Depositing lab: Adrian Liston. Depositing organization: Babraham Institute.
Backbone
  Vector backbone: p.MIHP — made from p.MIGII with the GFP element being replaced with the histone epitopes
  Vector type: Retroviral
  Tag / fusion protein: Flag; HA; Ollas
Growth in bacteria
  Bacterial resistance: Ampicillin, 100 μg/mL
  Growth temperature: 30°C
  Growth strain: NEB Stable
  Copy number: Unknown
Gene/Insert
  Gene/Insert name: None
Resource information
  A portion of this plasmid was derived from a plasmid made by: The plasmids were generated using pro-code vectors received from Dr Brian Brown at Mount Sinai and we have their permission via email for these to be deposited.
Terms and licenses: Academic/Nonprofit Terms; Industry Terms: Not Available to Industry
Depositor comments: Any stbl competent cell strain can be used for growing this plasmid.
How to cite: pMIHP-16258 Flag.HA.Ollas was a gift from Adrian Liston (Addgene plasmid # 241487 ; http://n2t.net/addgene:241487 ; RRID:Addgene_241487)
